Addgene plasmid #170017: pKB230
Purpose: Encodes LacI-controlled expression of surface-displayed protegrin-1 and PvirK-mNeonGreen reporter
Depositing lab: Jeffrey Tabor. Depositing organization: Rice University. Publication: High-throughput discovery of peptide activators of a bacterial sensor kinase. Brink KR, Mu AM, Hoang KV, Groszman K, Gunn JS, Tabor JJ. bioRxiv 10.1101/2021.06.01.446581.
Backbone
  Vector backbone: pSC101*
  Vector type: Bacterial Expression, Synthetic Biology
Growth in bacteria
  Bacterial resistance: Ampicillin, 100 μg/mL
  Growth temperature: 37°C
  Growth strain: DH5alpha
  Copy number: Low Copy
Gene/Insert 1
  Gene/Insert name: mNeonGreen
  Species: Branchiostoma lanceolatum
  Promoter: PvirK
  Cloning method: Unknown
  Sequencing primers: 5′ CGTCTAAGAAACCATTATTATCATGACATTAAC
Gene/Insert 2
  Gene/Insert name: Protegrin-1
  Species: Synthetic; Sus scrofa, Escherichia coli
  Promoter: Ptac
  Tag / fusion protein: Lpp (N terminal on insert); OmpA (N terminal on insert); Tether (N terminal on insert)
  Cloning method: Unknown
  Sequencing primers: 5′ CGGTATCAGCTCACTCAAAGG
Resource information
  A portion of this plasmid was derived from a plasmid made by: Peptide display fusion protein sequence was obtained from Bryan Davies and was originally published in Tucker et al. 2018 (DOI:10.1016/j.cell.2017.12.009).
Terms and licenses: Academic/Nonprofit Terms; Industry Terms: Not Available to Industry
Depositor comments: Peptide display fusion protein sequence was obtained from Bryan Davies and was originally published in Tucker et al. 2018 (DOI:10.1016/j.cell.2017.12.009). Tucker AT, Leonard SP, DuBois CD, Knauf GA, Cunningham AL, Wilke CO, Trent MS, Davies BW. Discovery of Next-Generation Antimicrobials through Bacterial Self-Screening of Surface-Displayed Peptide Libraries. Cell. 2018 Jan 25;172(3):618-628.e13. doi: 10.1016/j.cell.2017.12.009. Epub 2018 Jan 4. PMID: 29307492; PMCID: PMC5786472. Please visit https://www.biorxiv.org/content/10.1101/2021.06.01.446581v1 for bioRxiv preprint.
How to cite: pKB230 was a gift from Jeffrey Tabor (Addgene plasmid # 170017 ; http://n2t.net/addgene:170017 ; RRID:Addgene_170017)
