[The description below was written by a language model from this plasmid's Addgene catalogue record and pLannotate feature annotations shown in this document.]
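Description:
pKB230 is a low-copy bacterial expression and synthetic biology plasmid built on a pSC101* backbone. It replicates from the pSC101 origin with the plasmid-encoded Rep101 (RepA) protein and is selected with ampicillin through the β-lactamase gene, which is driven by its own promoter and followed by a lambda t0 terminator. The annotated sequence is about 7 kb and matches the catalogue description well.

The plasmid carries two functional modules. The first is a peptide display cassette on the reverse strand. A tac promoter with an adjacent lac operator drives a fusion protein made of an Lpp fragment, an OmpA fragment, a tether, and the porcine antimicrobial peptide protegrin-1 at the C-terminal end. Lpp-OmpA fusions are a standard way to anchor a passenger peptide in the E. coli outer membrane, so that it is presented on the cell surface. A lacI gene under the strengthened lacIq promoter supplies the repressor, which keeps display off until it is induced with IPTG or a similar inducer.

The second module is a reporter in which the PvirK promoter drives mNeonGreen, followed by rrnB T1 and T7Te terminators. PvirK itself is not annotated in the feature table, though it presumably lies in the unannotated region upstream of the reporter gene. A short hit called as an mKelly1 fragment sits between the two modules, and the record does not explain it.

Together the modules let a cell display a peptide on its own surface and report any resulting promoter activation as green fluorescence. According to the associated publication title, the system was used for high-throughput discovery of peptides that activate a bacterial sensor kinase. The record does not name the kinase.
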