Features (pLannotate 1.2.2; 18 found; start..end, strand, type, name):
   1008..1085    -  promoter       lacIq promoter: lacI (mutant); In the lacIq allele, a single base change in the promoter boosts expression of the lacI gene about 10-fold.
   1107..1151    +  terminator     his operon terminator (fragment): This putative transcriptin terminator from the E. coli his operon has a 2-bp deletion introduced during synthesis. Its efficiency has not been determined.
   1454..2404    -  CDS            Rep101: RepA protein needed for replication with the pSC101 origin; rep101
   2452..2674    -  rep_origin     pSC101 ori: low-copy replication origin that requires the Rep101 protein
   3176..3210    -  terminator     lambda t0 terminator: minimal transcription terminator from phage lambda (Scholtissek and Grosse, 1987)
   3290..4150    -  CDS            AmpR: β-lactamase; bla; confers resistance to ampicillin, carbenicillin, and related antibiotics
   4151..4214    -  promoter       AmpR promoter: bla
   4554..5261    +  CDS            mNeonGreen: mNeonGreen is a basic (constitutively fluorescent) green/yellow fluorescent protein published in 2013, derived from Branchiostoma lanceolatum. It is reported to be a very rapidly-maturing monomer with moderate acid sensitivity.
   5273..5344    +  terminator     rrnB T1 terminator: transcription terminator T1 from the E. coli rrnB gene
   5360..5387    +  terminator     T7Te terminator: phage T7 early transcription terminator
   5481..5732    +  CDS            mKelly1 (fragment): mKelly1 is a basic (constitutively fluorescent) red fluorescent protein published in 2018, derived from Entacmaea quadricolor. It is reported to be a rapidly-maturing monomer with moderate acid sensitivity.
   5737..5796    -  CDS            NPG1 (fragment): PG1_PIG - Experimental evidence at protein level: Swiss-Prot protein existence level 1. Microbicidal activity. Active against E.coli, Listeria monocytogenes and C.albicans, in vitro. From Sus scrofa (Pig).
   5992..6396    -  CDS            ompA (fragment): OMPA_SHIFL - Experimental evidence at protein level: Swiss-Prot protein existence level 1. (Microbial infection) Serves as a secondary receptor during phage Sf6 infection; infection requires both lipopolysaccharide (LPS) and the OmpA beta-barrel. From Shigella flexneri.
   6400..6486    -  CDS            lpp (fragment): LPP_ECOLI - Also known as mlpA, mulI. Experimental evidence at protein level: Swiss-Prot protein existence level 1. An outer membrane lipoprotein that controls the distance between the inner and outer membranes; adding residues to Lpp increases the width of the periplasm (PubMed:29257832). The only protein known to be covalently linked to the peptidoglycan network (PGN) (PubMed:4261992, PubMed:3013869, PubMed:4245367). Also non-covalently binds the PGN (PubMed:3013869). The link between the cell outer membrane and PGN contributes to the maintenance of the structural and functional integrity of
   6581..6597    -  protein_bind   lac operator: The lac repressor binds to the lac operator to inhibit transcription in E. coli. This inhibition can be relieved by adding lactose or isopropyl-β-D-thiogalactopyranoside (IPTG). lac repressor encoded by lacI
   6605..6633    -  promoter       tac promoter: strong E. coli promoter; hybrid between the trp and lac UV5 promoters
   6806..6892    -  terminator     rrnB T1 terminator: Escherichia coli rrnB; transcription terminator T1 from the E. coli rrnB gene
   6898..1007    -  CDS            lacI (across the origin): lac repressor; lacI; The lac repressor binds to the lac operator to inhibit transcription in E. coli. This inhibition can be relieved by adding lactose or isopropyl-β-D-thiogalactopyranoside (IPTG).
>Addgene plasmid #170017 | pKB230 | addgene full sequence | sequence record 339960 | Addgene NGS Result
GTTTGCGTATTGGGCGCCAGGGTGGTTTTTCTTTTCACCAGTGAGACGGGCAACAGCTGATTGCCCTTCA
CCGCCTGGCCCTGAGAGAGTTGCAGCAAGCGGTCCACGCTGGTTTGCCCCAGCAGGCGAAAATCCTGTTT
GATGGTGGTTAACGGCGGGATATAACATGAGCTGTCTTCGGTATCGTCGTATCCCACTACCGAGATATCC
GCACCAACGCGCAGCCCGGACTCGGTAATGGCGCGCATTGCGCCCAGCGCCATCTGATCGTTGGCAACCA
GCATCGCAGTGGGAACGATGCCCTCATTCAGCATTTGCATGGTTTGTTGAAAACCGGACATGGCACTCCA
GTCGCCTTCCCGTTCCGCTATCGGCTGAATTTGATTGCGAGTGAGATATTTATGCCAGCCAGCCAGACGC
AGACGCGCCGAGACAGAACTTAATGGGCCCGCTAACAGCGCGATTTGCTGGTGACCCAATGCGACCAGAT
GCTCCACGCCCAGTCGCGTACCGTCTTCATGGGAGAAAATAATACTGTTGATGGGTGTCTGGTCAGAGAC
ATCAAGAAATAACGCCGGAACATTAGTGCAGGCAGCTTCCACAGCAATGGCATCCTGGTCATCCAGCGGA
TAGTTAATGATCAGCCCACTGACGCGTTGCGCGAGAAGATTGTGCACCGCCGCTTTACAGGCTTCGACGC
CGCTTCGTTCTACCATCGACACCACCACGCTGGCACCCAGTTGATCGGCGCGAGATTTAATCGCCGCGAC
AATTTGCGACGGCGCGTGCAGGGCCAGACTGGAGGTGGCAACGCCAATCAGCAACGACTGTTTGCCCGCC
AGTTGTTGTGCCACGCGGTTGGGAATGTAATTCAGCTCCGCCATCGCCGCTTCCACTTTTTCCCGCGTTT
TCGCAGAAACGTGGCTGGCCTGGTTCACCACGCGGGAAACGGTCTGATAAGAGACACCGGCATACTCTGC
GACATCGTATAACGTTACTGGTTTCACATTCACCACCCTGAATTGACTCTCTTCCGGGCGCTATCATGCC
ATACCGCGAAAGGTTTTGCACCATTCGATGGTGTCAACGTAAATGCATGCCGCTTCGGCAAGGTGTCACC
ACCCTGCCCTTTTTCTTTAAAACCGAAAAGATTACTTCGCGTTATGCAGGCTTCCTCGCTCACTGACTCG
CTGCGCTCGGTCGTTCGGCTGCGGCGAGCGGTATCAGCTCACTCAAAGGCGGTAATCTCGAGGTTACATT
GTCGATCTGTTCATGGTGAACAGCTTTGAATGCACCAAAAACTCGTAAAAGCTCTGATGTATCTATCTTT
TTTACACCGTTTTCATCTGTGCATATGGACAGTTTTCCCTTTGATATGTAACGGTGAACAGTTGTTCTAC
TTTTGTTTGTTAGTCTTGATGCTTCACTGATAGATACAAGAGCCATAAGAACCTCAGATCCTTCCGTATT
TAGCCAGTATGTTCTCTAGTGTGGTTCGTTGTTTTTGCGTGAGCCATGAGAACGAACCATTGAGATCATA
CTTACTTTGCATGTCACTCAAAAATTTTGCCTCAAAACTGGTGAGCTGAATTTTTGCAGTTAAAGCATCG
TGTAGTGTTTTTCTTAGTCCGTTATGTAGGTAGGAATCTGATGTAATGGTTGTTGGTATTTTGTCACCAT
TCATTTTTATCTGGTTGTTCTCAAGTTCGGTTACGAGATCCATTTGTCTATCTAGTTCAACTTGGAAAAT
CAACGTATCAGTCGGGCGGCCTCGCTTATCAACCACCAATTTCATATTGCTGTAAGTGTTTAAATCTTTA
CTTATTGGTTTCAAAACCCATTGGTTAAGCCTTTTAAACTCATGGTAGTTATTTTCAAGCATTAACATGA
ACTTAAATTCATCAAGGCTAATCTCTATATTTGCCTTGTGAGTTTTCTTTTGTGTTAGTTCTTTTAATAA
CCACTCATAAATCCTCATAGAGTATTTGTTTTCAAAAGACTTAACATGTTCCAGATTATATTTTATGAAT
TTTTTTAACTGGAAAAGATAAGGCAATATCTCTTCACTAAAAACTAATTCTAATTTTTCGCTTGAGAACT
TGGCATAGTTTGTCCACTGGAAAATCTCAAAGCCTTTAACCAAAGGATTCATGATTTCCACAGTTCTCGT
CATCAGCTCTCTGGTTGCTTTAGCTAATACACCATAAGCATTTTCCCTACTGATGTTCATCATCTGAGCG
TATTGGTTATAAGTGAACGATACCGTCCGTTCTTTCCTTGTAGGGTTTTCAATAGTGGGGTTGAGTAGTG
CCACACAGCATAAAATTAGCTTGGTTTCATGCTCCGTTAAGTCATAGCGACTAATCGCTAGTTCATTTGC
TTTGAAAACAACTAATTCAGACATACATCTCAATTGGTCTAGGTGATTTTAATCACTATACCAATTGAGA
TGGGCTAGTCAATGATAATTACATGTCCTTTTCCTTTGAGTTGTGGGTATCTGTAAATTCTGCTAGACCT
TTGCTGGAAAACTTGTAAATTCTGCTAGACCCTCTGTAAATTCCGCTAGACCTTTGTGTGTTTTTTTTGT
TTATATTCAAGTGGTTATAATTTATAGAATAAAGAAAGAATAAAAAAAGATAAAAAGAATAGATCCCAGC
CCTGTGTATAACTCACTACTTTAGTCAGTTCCGCAGTATTACAAAAGGATGTCGCAAACGCTGTTTGCTC
CTCTACAAAACAGACCTTAAAACCCTAAAGGCTTAAGTAGCACCCTCGCAAGCTCGTGCAAATCGCTTAA
TATTCCTTTTGTCTCCGACCATCAGGCACCTGAGTCGCTGCCTTTTTCGTGACATTCAGTTCGCTGCGCT
CACGGCTCTGGCAGTGAATGTGGGTAAATGGCACTACAGGCGCCTTTTATGGATTCATGCAAGGAAACTA
CCCATAATACAAGAAAAGCCCGTCACGGGCTTCTCAGGGCGTTTTATGGCTGGTCTGCTATGTGGTGCTA
TCTGACTTTTTGCTGTTCAGCAGTTCCTGCCCTCTGATTTTCCAGTCTGACCACTTCGGATTATCCCGTG
ACAGGTCATTCAGACTGGCTAATGCACCCAGTAAGGCAGCGGTATCATCAACAGGCTTACCCGTCTTACT
GTCCCTAGTGCTTGGATTCTCACCAATAAAAAACGCCCGGCGGCAACCGAGCGTTCTGAACAAATCCAGA
TGGAGTTCTGATGTCATTACTGGATCTATCAACAGGAGTCCAAGCGAGCTCGTAAACTTGGTCTGACAGT
TACCAATGCTTAATCAGTGAGGCACCTATCTCAGCGATCTGTCTATTTCGTTCATCCATAGTTGCCTGAC
TCCCCGTCGTGTAGATAACTACGATACGGGAGGGCTTACCATCTGGCCCCAGTGCTGCAATGATACCGCG
TGATCCACGCTCACCGGCTCCAGATTTATCAGCAATAAACCAGCCAGCCGGAAGGGCCGAGCGCAGAAGT
GGTCCTGCAACTTTATCCGCCTCCATCCAGTCTATTAATTGTTGCCGGGAAGCTAGAGTAAGTAGTTCGC
CAGTTAATAGTTTGCGCAACGTTGTTGCCATTGCTACAGGCATCGTGGTGTCACGCTCGTCGTTTGGTAT
GGCTTCATTCAGCTCCGGTTCCCAACGATCAAGGCGAGTTACATGATCCCCCATGTTGTGCAAAAAAGCG
GTTAGCTCCTTCGGTCCTCCGATCGTTGTCAGAAGTAAGTTGGCCGCAGTGTTATCACTCATGGTTATGG
CAGCACTGCATAATTCTCTTACTGTCATGCCATCCGTAAGATGCTTTTCTGTTACTGGTGAGTACTCAAC
CAAGTCATTCTGAGAATAGTGTATGCGGCGACCGAGTTGCTCTTGCCCGGCGTCAATACGGTATAATACC
GCGCCACATAGCAGAACTTTAAAAGTGCTCATCATTGGAAAACGTTCTTCGGGGCGAAAACTCTCAAGGA
TCTTACCGCTGTTGAGATCCAGTTCGATGTAACCCACTCGTGCACCCAACTGATCTTCAGCATCTTTTAC
TTTCACCAGCGTTTCTGGGTGAGCAAAAACGGGAAGGCAAAATGCCGCAAAAAAGTGAATAAGGGCGACA
CTGAAATGTTGAATACTCATACTCTTCCTTTTTCAATATTATTGAAGCATTTATCAGGGTTATTGTCTCA
TGAGCGGATACATATTTTAATGTATTTAGAAAAATAAACAAATAGGGGTTCCGCGCACATTTCCCATGGT
GCCACCTGACGTCTAATAAACCATTATTATCATGACATTAACCTATAAAAATAGGCGTATCACGAGGCAG
AATTTTTATCGCTTCCGCGTTCCGTCTACTCCCTATTACGCTCCGGAATCTCCGACGCCTACGGCCGACG
TCGGATACCGCCATTGATAAACTGTTTAACAACATCGTCTGTACAGACCTTCTTCGTTGCCTTTACGTTT
AACTCAATCAGGCTACCGTCTCGGTTATAAGTCTATCGAGTAGTAGAGCCGTAGTAAAGAGGAGAAATAC
TAGATGGTTTCGAAAGGTGAGGAGGATAACATGGCGTCGCTGCCTGCTACACATGAACTGCATATTTTCG
GCAGCATCAACGGAGTTGATTTCGACATGGTGGGCCAAGGCACCGGCAACCCGAACGACGGCTATGAAGA
ATTGAATTTGAAATCTACCAAGGGCGACTTGCAATTTAGTCCGTGGATTCTGGTACCGCATATTGGTTAT
GGTTTTCATCAGTATCTGCCCTACCCAGACGGAATGAGCCCATTTCAGGCGGCTATGGTGGATGGCAGTG
GCTATCAGGTCCATCGCACCATGCAATTCGAGGATGGGGCGAGCCTGACCGTGAATTATCGGTACACTTA
CGAAGGTTCACATATTAAAGGTGAAGCACAAGTTAAAGGCACCGGCTTCCCGGCGGATGGCCCAGTGATG
ACCAACAGCCTGACGGCGGCGGACTGGTGTCGTAGCAAAAAGACGTATCCCAATGATAAAACAATTATTT
CTACCTTTAAATGGAGTTACACCACGGGTAACGGTAAACGCTACCGTAGCACGGCTCGCACCACATACAC
CTTTGCGAAACCCATGGCCGCGAACTATCTGAAAAATCAGCCGATGTATGTGTTTCGCAAAACGGAACTG
AAACATTCGAAAACTGAACTCAATTTCAAAGAGTGGCAAAAAGCCTTCACCGACGTAATGGGCATGGATG
AACTGTACAAATGACCAGGCATCAAATAAAACGAAAGGCTCAGTCGAAAGACTGGGCCTTTCGTTTTATC
TGTTGTTTGTCGGTGAACGCTCTCTACTAGAGTCACACTGGCTCACCTTCGGGTGGGCCTTTCTGCGTTT
ATAGTTTCACTTCTGAGTTCGGCATGGGGTCAGGTGGGACCACCGCGCTACTGCCGCCAGGCAGCTGTAT
CATCTGCGTACTCCATTAGTGTGACGACCTATGAGGATGGCGGGGTATTAACTGTAACGCAAGATACTTC
TCTGCAAGATGGTTGTTTAATTTATAATGTGAAACTGCGCGGCGTTAATTTTCCCTCAAATGGTCCCGTA
ATGCAAAAGAAGACCTTAGGGTGGGAAGCTTCTACGGAAACGTTGTATCCTGCAGATGGCGGTCTTGAGG
GTCGTTGTGATATGGCGTTGAAACTGGTCGGCGGTGGACATTTGCATTGTAATCTGAAAACGATTAACGT
CCTACGCAAACACAGAAACGGCGACGGCAGTAACAAAGACGCCCACCGCGGGTTCCTCCGATACCCGCAG
CTGGAGCCTCAGCGGCATCTGCAGGAGCGGCTTCCGCAGCCGGTGCTTCACTCGCTGGTGCCTCCGCTGC
TGGTGTAGCTTCCGCAGCTGGTGCAGCAGGTTCCTGACTGATGCCAGCGGCTGGGGCTTCGGCAGCATCC
GCTGGGGCAGCTTCTGCTGCAGGCGCTTCGCTAGCTGGAGCTTCAGCAGCAGGAGTCGCCTCTGCGGCGG
GCGCTGCAGGCTCTTGACTGGTACCAATACCGTTGTCCGGACGAGTGCCGATGGTGTGTGCGTCACCGAT
GTTGTTGGTCCACTGGTATTCCAGACGGGTAGCGATTTCAGGAGTGATCGCGTACTCAACACCGCCAGCG
AAGACCGGAGAAACGCCGGTGTCGTGGTTTTTACCATAAACGTTGGATTTAGTGTCTGCACGCCATACCA
TGCCACCCAGACGAGTGTAGATGTCCAGGTCGTCAGTGATTGGGTAACCCAGTTTAGCGGTCAGTTGAAC
GCCCTGAGCTTTGTATGCACCGTTTTCAACGCTGCCTTTGTACGGCATACGACCTAACCAGTCGTAACCC
ATTTCAAAGCCAACATACGGGTTAATTCCCTGATCGATTTTAGCGTTGCTGGAGCAACCTGCCAGCAGAG
TAGAACCCAGGATTACCGCGCCCAGTACCAGTTTAGTAGCTTTCATCAGAAATACTCCATAGCATGATTA
AGATGTTTCAGTACGAAAATTGCTTTCATTGTTGATCTCCTTTTTAAGTGAACTTGGGCCCTGTGTGAAA
TTGTTATCCGCTCACAATTCCACACATTATACGAGCCGATGATTAATTGTCAACAGCTCATTTCAGAATA
TTAGCCAGAACCGTTATGATGTCGGCGCAAAAAACATTATCCAGAACGGGAGTGCGCCTTGAGCGACACG
AATTATGCAGTGATTTACGTATTACCGCCTTTGAGTGAGCTGATACCGCTCGCCGCAGCCGAACGCCCTA
GGTCTAGGGCGGCGGATTTGTCCTACTCAGGAGAGCGTTCACCGACAAACAACAGATAAAACGAAAGGCC
CAGTCTTTCGACTGAGCCTTTCGTTTTATTTGATGCCTCACTGCCCGCTTTCCAGTCGGGAAACCTGTCG
TGCCAGCTGCATTAATGAATCGGCCAACGCGCGGGGAGAGGCG
